>Addgene plasmid #106372 | pRPF144 | depositor full sequence | sequence record 201424 | pRPF144 sequence 8258 bps
GTGCACCAATTTTTTACTTTTCTATTTTAGAATCTAGCATTTCCAATGCTTACTAATACTATTTTTGATT
TTTAACTTGTTTTAAAAAAGCACCTACTAATTAGGATTCTAGCTCTATATTCTAGTTATACATTCTCTAT
ATTCTAGCTCTATATTCTAGTTATACATTCTCTATATTCTAGCTCTATATTCTAGTTATACATTCTCTAT
ATTCTAGCTCTATATTCTAGTTATACATTCTCTATATTCTAGCTCTATATTCTAGTTATACATTCTCTAT
ATTCTAGCTCTATATTCTAGTTATACATTCTCTATATTCTAGCTCTATATTCTAGTTATACATTCTCTAA
AAAACATATATATATATACTACATATATATGTACAATTATTTTACCAAAAGAAATTTTTAAAACGGCTTA
ATTTCAATACTTTGATGCCATTTTTTTTTTGCAATTCTCGTACAATTATTTTACCAAAAGAAATTTTTAT
TAATTAGTTTTTTTGCATAAAAATAGGACTAGAAAATCAATTCTAATCCTATCAAAAATCTACTTGTTTA
ATCTATATGTATAGTACATAAATCCTCTATCATTTATTTTAGTTTCCCATACATCTAAAATTTTAGTATC
TAATAAAGATTCTATCATATTTGAAATTCTTTGCTGTGTTACTCCTAAATCTTTTGCTAATTCCTCTTGA
TTAATTCTTAATATATTTCCTTTTATTTTATCATCTTTGACCAATAAATCTTGCTTATATCTCATATGAG
TATATAATCTTAATTCTTCAGTTGAAATTATTCCCCAAATTACTGCCATGGTAACAAAGTAACTAATAGT
ATATTGTTTATCTATATTACATCTAACTTCTTTTACATTGTATGTATCTTTTATTCCTAGCTTTGTAACA
CCTTTTGTTTTTGTAATATAATCATTATGTTGAAGTTCTTTTAATGTTTCTCTTAATGTCTTTTCACTCA
TAACAATGTTTTTAACTTTCTTCTTACGTTTATAGGTTATCAGCTCCATTATATCGTCTATGTTTAATTC
TCTATCTTTATTGTTAAGTAACACATTATAGATAAACAATTGATTACCAGTCATTATTTTAACCCCTTTC
CTATTCTTATATTTCAAATCCTTTGAGTGCTTATGTGGCATATTGAACAAAGTATCTTCATCACTATATA
TAAAATCTGATTCTATTTTATTCCAACAATCACTATTAAACTCACAACCTGTACAACCAAAATTAACCGT
TTTAAGCTTCTCATACATATACTTGACTTGATATTCTAGCTCACTATTTGAAAGACTATTTTGTGATATA
TAGTTCCATTCTCTAGCAACGGATATTACTTGACTTAAACTTTTATTCCTCAATCTTAAAGTCACAACTA
TTTTTTGCAAATCTAGGTTTTTATGTCCATCTTTACTACCATTTTTTAAAATATCTACTATACAATTTGG
TAGCTTACTATCTAATATATATTTTGTATTAGTATTACCTACTGTTTTTACATCTTTGCAATATTTTTTA
GCTAACTTTTCTATGTCATATCTATATATATTTTTGTCTTGGTGTATTATTTTTACTTGTTTAGTAGTAT
TTTTAATATTATATGTATAAGGTACTCTTAATACTTGAGTAGATAAATTTGCTTGTTTATCTGCACCCAA
TTTATTTATTAATGTATTTGTAACTTCTGATACTAACTTAATGTTATTAGTTTTATTAATTAGCACATAA
ACATGGAATCCATTTCCACTATCAACTAGGATATGATAATGTAATCCTATCTTAGTAAATAAATTAATTA
TATCTTTATAATTAAAACCTTGTCCTAATTCTTTTTTGTCAAAATCAAATCCTAATGCATATCTATTTAT
TAAGTTTTCATTGGTTCCTGCTTTTCCATCAGTTGTACATAGGTTAAAAAATGTATTTTCATAATAAATA
TTTTTTGCGAAGGTAAATTCTACTATATCATCTATATTTTTAAAAAAAGTTGTTTTACTATATTCTTTAA
ATTCTTCTCCGAGTTCTAATTGTTTACTATTACTTTTATTATTTTGAAATACTCTAACATATTCATTATC
AATAAGATTATTTCCTTGTCCTATACCATCTCTAAATACTGCCATTAGAAATTTTTTCAACTTATATTTT
GAATCTAATTGTTCCATATATTTATTATCTCCTTATCTAGTTTTTTTAAGAGATAACACTACATTAAATA
TATACTTATTGACTAATCAACTTTTACAACTATTGAATAATTTTAGCTTAGTATGTATAATAATATTGTT
AAGATGCTAAAATTGATAGCAATATTATTATATAACTACAGATACTTAATCAGTTAGACCGATATTGGAG
TTGGTAGCTCCATAAACTCAATTGGTAGTTGAGTTGTCATTGTCTAGTAGTATTATCTCATTTTGTTGTT
ATCTTAAAATATTATTTTAAAAATACTCTGCTTGGTCGGCTTAGGGTATTTTTTTTGTTTAATTCCAATA
TTGGTTCAAACTCCTGTGTAATACTTTTGACACTTCCATCTGTATTGAATTGACAGTTGATATGGTATCT
CATTATTGGCTTGTTCTTATGTTTTTCTATGTATTTATTTTTTACTTTCAAATAATTTGTATTTCCATTT
TTAGTTATGTTTAACACACTATCCTTATTACTCAATAAAATTATTTTTTGTTTTAACATATGATTTATAG
AATCTAAAAATTGATATTGACTTATAATAGTACTTTCTACCTCTCTAGCTTTTTCTAGTGTTTCAAATTC
TTCAAACTCTGCTATATTGCTATAGTATAGCTTATCATTAATAATATTATCTGACAACTTTAATTCCATT
TTATAAAACAATTCCAAGTTATGTATAAAATTTTTAATGTTACAACATATAGACTTATTATTTGTTCTTA
TATGGTATCTCCATTTACTACTTCTAGCTCTCATGTTATATGCACAACTACTCCCAACATAAACATATAT
TGCTTGTTCTAACTCATATTTTTGTAAAATTTCAACATCATATCCAGTCAAATCGTACTCTCTCTTATAT
ACAAATGGTTTTTCTAATTTTTTGTTCAATAAATCTCCTCCTATTTCTTACTTAATTTAGCTAAAAATCT
ATTTATATTTCACCTCCTTTTTGACTTTAAGCCTACGAATACCATATTTATGATTATAACATCTTCTATT
TTTCCCAAATCCTTACATCTCCCCTAATTTTTAGACTTAAGGGCGAATTCTGCATCAAGCTAGCTTGGTA
CCGCGGCCGCATTATTAAAAAAAATTACAATTTTGTTACTTTTTTGTATACATAAATATTAAAAAAATAA
AATATAAGAAAAAGTTTATATCTTTTGGTTAATTATTACAATAAGTCTCATTTATTGAAATAATATCAAA
TATATATTATAATTGGTAAATAAGGAAAAAATAATAAGAGCTCCTGCAGTAAAGGAGAAAATTTTATGTT
ACGTCCTGTAGAAACCCCAACCCGTGAAATCAAAAAACTCGACGGCCTGTGGGCATTCAGTCTGGATCGC
GAAAACTGTGGAATTGATCAGCGTTGGTGGGAAAGCGCGTTACAAGAAAGCCGGGCAATTGCTGTGCCAG
GCAGTTTTAACGATCAGTTCGCCGATGCAGATATTCGTAATTATGCGGGCAACGTCTGGTATCAGCGCGA
AGTCTTTATACCGAAAGGTTGGGCAGGCCAGCGTATCGTGCTGCGTTTCGATGCGGTCACTCATTACGGC
AAAGTGTGGGTCAATAATCAGGAAGTGATGGAGCATCAGGGCGGCTATACGCCATTTGAAGCCGATGTCA
CGCCGTATGTTATTGCCGGGAAAAGTGTACGTATCACCGTTTGTGTGAACAACGAACTGAACTGGCAGAC
TATCCCGCCGGGAATGGTGATTACCGACGAAAACGGCAAGAAAAAGCAGTCTTACTTCCATGATTTCTTT
AACTATGCCGGGATACATCGCAGCGTAATGCTCTACACCACGCCGAACACCTGGGTGGACGATATCACCG
TGGTGACGCATGTCGCGCAAGACTGTAACCACGCGTCTGTTGACTGGCAGGTGGTGGCCAATGGTGATGT
CAGCGTTGAACTGCGTGATGCGGATCAACAGGTGGTTGCAACTGGACAAGGCACTAGCGGGACTTTGCAA
GTGGTGAATCCGCACCTCTGGCAACCGGGTGAAGGTTATCTCTATGAACTGTGCGTCACAGCCAAAAGCC
AGACAGAGTGTGATATCTACCCGCTTCGCGTCGGCATCCGGTCAGTGGCAGTGAAGGGCGAACAGTTCCT
GATTAACCACAAACCGTTCTACTTTACTGGCTTTGGTCGTCATGAAGATGCGGACTTGCGTGGCAAAGGA
TTCGATAACGTGCTGATGGTGCACGACCACGCATTAATGGACTGGATTGGGGCCAACTCCTACCGTACCT
CGCATTACCCTTACGCTGAAGAGATGCTCGACTGGGCAGATGAACATGGCATCGTGGTGATTGATGAAAC
TGCTGCTGTCGGCTTTAACCTCTCTTTAGGCATTGGTTTCGAAGCGGGCAACAAGCCGAAAGAACTGTAC
AGCGAAGAGGCAGTCAACGGGGAAACTCAGCAAGCGCACTTACAGGCGATTAAAGAGCTGATAGCGCGTG
ACAAAAACCACCCAAGCGTGGTGATGTGGAGTATTGCCAACGAACCGGATACCCGTCCGCAAGGTGCACG
GGAATATTTCGCGCCACTGGCGGAAGCAACGCGTAAACTCGACCCGACGCGTCCGATCACCTGCGTCAAT
GTAATGTTCTGCGACGCTCACACCGATACCATCAGCGATCTCTTTGATGTGCTGTGCCTGAACCGTTATT
ACGGATGGTATGTCCAAAGCGGCGATTTGGAAACGGCAGAGAAGGTACTGGAAAAAGAACTTCTGGCCTG
GCAGGAGAAACTGCATCAGCCGATTATCATCACCGAATACGGCGTGGATACGTTAGCCGGGCTGCACTCA
ATGTACACCGACATGTGGAGTGAAGAGTATCAGTGTGCATGGCTGGATATGTATCACCGCGTCTTTGATC
GCGTCAGCGCCGTCGTCGGTGAACAGGTATGGAATTTCGCCGATTTTGCGACCTCGCAAGGCATATTGCG
CGTTGGCGGTAACAAGAAAGGGATCTTCACTCGCGACCGCAAACCGAAGTCGGCGGCTTTTCTGCTGCAA
AAACGCTGGACTGGCATGAACTTCGGTGAAAAACCGCAGCAGGGAGGCAAACAATGAATCAACAACTCTC
CTGGCGCACCGGATCCACTAGTAACGGCCGCCAGTGTGCTGGAATTCGCCCTTAGGCTGCGCTAGGGACC
TCTTTAGCTCCTTGGAAGCTGTCAGTAGTAGGGGATCGGTCTTGCCTTGCTCGTCGGTGATGTACTTCAC
CAGCTCCGCGAAGTCGCTCTTCTTGATGGAGCGCATGGGGACGTGCTTGGCAATCACGCGCACCCCCCGG
CCGTTTTAGCGGCTAAAAAAGTCATGGCTCTGCCCTCGGGCGGACCACGCCCATCATGACCTTGCCAAGC
TCGTCCTGCTTCTCTTCGATCTTCGCCAGCAGGGCGAGGATCGTGGCATCACCGAACCGCGCCGTGCGCG
GGTCGTCGGTGAGCCAGAGTTTCAGCAGGCCGCCCAGGCGGCCCAGGTCGCCATTGATGCGGGCCAGCTC
GCGGACGTGCTCATAGTCCACGACGCCCGTGATTTTGTAGCCCTGGCCGACGGCCAGCAGGTAGGCCGAC
AGGCTCATGCCGGCCGCCGCCGCCTTTTCCTCAATCGCTCTTCGTTCGTCTGGAAGGCAGTACACCTTGA
TAGGTGGGCTGCCCTTCCTGGTTGGCTTGGTTTCATCAGCCATCCGCTTGCCCTCATCTGTTACGCCGGC
GGTAGCCGGCCAGCCTCGCAGAGCAGGATTCCCGTTGAGCACCGCCAGGTGCGAATAAGGGACAGTGAAG
AAGGAACACCCGCTCGCGGGTGGGCCTACTTCACCTATCCTGCCCGGCTGACGCCGTTGGATACACCAAG
GAAAGTCTACACGAACCCTTTGGCAAAATCCTGTATATCGTGCGAAAAAGGATGGATATACCGAAAAAAT
CGCTATAATGACCCCGAAGCAGGAAGGGCGAATTCTGCAGATCTGACCGGTCTCTGAAAATATAAAAACC
ACAGATTGATACTAAAACCTTGGTTGTGTTGCTTTTCGGGGCTTAAATCAAGGAAAAATCCTTGTTTTAA
GCCTTTCAAAAAGAAACACAAGGTCTTTGTACTAACCTGTGGTTATGTATAAAATTGTAGATTTTAGGGT
AACAAAAAACACCGTATTTCTACGATGTTTTTGCTTAAATACTTGTTTTTAGTTACAGACAAACCTGAAG
TTAACTATTTATCAATTCCTGCAATTCGTTTACAAAACGGCAAATGTGAAATCCGTCACATACTGCGTGA
TGAACTTGAATTGCCAAAGGAAGTATAATTTTGTTATCTTCTTTATAATATTTCCCCATAGTAAAAATAG
GAATCAAATAATCATATCCTTTCTGCAAATTCAGATTAAAGCCATCGAAGGTTGACCACGGTATCATAGA
TACATTAAAAATGTTTTCCGGAGCATTTGGCTTTCCTTCCATTCTATGATTGTTTCCATACCGTTGCGTA
TCACTTTCATAATCTGCTAAAAATGATTTAAAGTCAGACTTACACTCAGTCCAAAGGCTGGAAAATGTTT
CAGTATCATTGTGAAATATTGTATAGCTTGGTATCATCTCATCATATATCCCCAATTCACCATCTTGATT
GATTGCCGTCCTAAACTCTGAATGGCGGTTTACAATCATTGCAATATAATAAAGCATTGCAGGATATAGT
TTCATTCCCTTTTCCTTTATTTGTGTGATATCCACTTTAACGGTCATGCTGTAGGTACAAGGTACACTTG
CAAAGTAGTGGTCAAAATACTCTTTTCTGTTCCAACTATTTTTATCAATTTTTTCAAATACCATCTAAGT
TCCCTCTCAAATTCAAGTTTATCGCTCTAATGAACAAAGATATTATACCACATTTTTGTGAATTTTTCAA
CTTGCCCACTTCGACTGCACTCCCGACTTAATAACTTCTTGAACACTTGCCGAAAAAGAAAAACTGCCGG
GTACGTACCCGGGGATCGATCCCCGGCCGAGCGCTCTTCCGCTTCCTCGCTCACTGACTCGCTGCGCTCG
GTCGTTCGGCTGCGGCGAGCGGTATCAGCTCACTCAAAGGCGGTAATACGGTTATCCACAGAATCAGGGG
ATAACGCAGGAAAGAACATGTGAGCAAAAGGCCAGCAAAAGGCCAGGAACCGTAAAAAGGCCGCGTTGCT
GGCGTTTTTCCATAGGCTCCGCCCCCCTGACGAGCATCACAAAAATCGACGCTCAAGTCAGAGGTGGCGA
AACCCGACAGGACTATAAAGATACCAGGCGTTTCCCCCTTGAAGCTCCCTCGTGCGCTCTCCTGTTCCGA
CCCTGCCGCTTACCGGATACCTGTCCGCCTTTCTCCCTTCGGGAAGCGTGGCGCTTTCTCATAGCTCACG
CTGTAGGTATCTCAGTTCGGTGTAGGTCGTTCGCTCCAAGCTGGGCTGTGTGCACGAACCCCCCGTTCAG
CCCGACCGCTGCGCCTTATCCGGTAACTATCGTCTTGAGTCCAACCCGGTAAGACACGACTTATCGCCAC
TGGCAGCAGCCACTGGTAACAGGATTAGCAGAGCGAGGTATGTAGGCGGTGCTACAGAGTTCTTGAAGTG
GTGGCCTAACTACGGCTACACTAGAAGGACAGTATTTGGTATCTGCGCTCTGCTGAAGCCAGTTACCTTC
GGAAAAAGAGTTGGTAGCTCTTGATCCGGCAAACAAACCACCGCTGGTAGCGGTGGTTTTTTTGTTTGCA
AGCAGCAGATTACGCGCAGAAAAAAAGGATCTCAAGAAGATCCTTTGATCTTTTCTACGGGGTCTGACGC
TCAGTGGAACGAAAACTCACGTTAAGGGATTTTGGTCATGAAATGCAAGTTTCTAACTAACATACATCAT
AGTTACTAAACTATGGTAACTATAATTTTATTAACTATATTAAGCACTGATTAGTACTATAACTCAATAT
AAGCATATCCCCTGTATCGTAACTAGAGAACCAAACGACGGAAAAAGCGATATAGATAAGTTTAGATA
Features (pLannotate 1.2.2; 7 found; start..end, strand, type, name):
   3344..3364    -  terminator     PGK1 terminator (fragment): S. cerevisae PGK1; transcription terminator for 3-phosphoglycerate kinase gene
   3496..5304    +  CDS            uidA: BGLR_ECOLI - Also known as gurA, gusA. Experimental evidence at protein level: Swiss-Prot protein existence level 1. From Escherichia coli (strain K12).
   5419..5514    -  CDS            traI (fragment): TRAI6_ECOLX - Experimental evidence at protein level: Swiss-Prot protein existence level 1. The initiation process of transfer DNA synthesis requires the interaction of at least three plasmid-specific components (TraH, I, and J) at the transfer origin resulting in the assembly of a specialised nucleoprotein complex - the relaxosome. Site- and strand-specific cleavage at the transfer origin is dependent on TraI and TraJ. From Escherichia coli.
   5552..5923    -  CDS            traJ: oriT-recognizing protein; traJ
   5956..6065    -  oriT           oriT: incP origin of transfer
   6444..7064    -  CDS            catP: CAT2_CLOPF - Protein inferred from homology: Swiss-Prot protein existence level 3. This enzyme is an effector of chloramphenicol resistance in bacteria. From Clostridium perfringens.
   7427..8015    -  rep_origin     ori: high-copy-number ColE1/pMB1/pBR322/pUC origin of replication
