>Addgene plasmid #106372 | pRPF144 | addgene full sequence | sequence record 205145 | Addgene NGS Result
TGCAATTCTCGTACAATTATTTTACCAAAAGAAATTTTTATTAATTAGTTTTTTTGCATAAAAATAGGAC
TAGAAAATCAATTCTAATCCTATCAAAAATCTACTTGTTTAATCTATATGTATAGTACATAAATCCTCTA
TCATTTATTTTAGTTTCCCATACATCTAAAATTTTAGTATCTAATAAAGATTCTATCATATTTGAAATTC
TTTGCTGTGTTACTCCTAAATCTTTTGCTAATTCCTCTTGATTAATTCTTAATATATTTCCTTTTATTTT
ATCATCTTTGACCAATAAATCTTGCTTATATCTCATATGAGTATATAATCTTAATTCTTCAGTTGAAATT
ATTCCCCAAATTACTGCCATGGTAACAAAGTAACTAATAGTATATTGTTTATCTATATTACATCTAACTT
CTTTTACATTGTATGTATCTTTTATTCCTAGCTTTGTAACACCTTTTGTTTTTGTAATATAATCATTATG
TTGAAGTTCTTTTAATGTTTCTCTTAATGTCTTTTCACTCATAACAATGTTTTTAACTTTCTTCTTACGT
TTATAGGTTATCAGCTCCATTATATCGTCTATGTTTAATTCTCTATCTTTATTGTTAAGTAACACATTAT
AGATAAACAATTGATTACCAGTCATTATTTTAACCCCTTTCCTATTCTTATATTTCAAATCCTTTGAGTG
CTTATGTGGCATATTGAACAAAGTATCTTCATCACTATATATAAAATCTGATTCTATTTTATTCCAACAA
TCACTATTAAACTCACAACCTGTACAACCAAAATTAACCGTTTTAAGCTTCTCATACATATACTTGACTT
GATATTCTAGCTCACTATTTGAAAGACTATTTTGTGATATATAGTTCCATTCTCTAGCAACGGATATTAC
TTGACTTAAACTTTTATTCCTCAATCTTAAAGTCACAACTATTTTTTGCAAATCTAGGTTTTTATGTCCA
TCTTTACTACCATTTTTTAAAATATCTACTATACAATTTGGTAGCTTACTATCTAATATATATTTTGTAT
TAGTATTACCTACTGTTTTTACATCTTTGCAATATTTTTTAGCTAACTTTTCTATGTCATATCTATATAT
ATTTTTGTCTTGGTGTATTATTTTTACTTGTTTAGTAGTATTTTTAATATTATATGTATAAGGTACTCTT
AATACTTGAGTAGATAAATTTGCTTGTTTATCTGCACCCAATTTATTTATTAATGTATTTGTAACTTCTG
ATACTAACTTAATGTTATTAGTTTTATTAATTAGCACATAAACATGGAATCCATTTCCACTATCAACTAG
GATATGATAATGTAATCCTATCTTAGTAAATAAATTAATTATATCTTTATAATTAAAACCTTGTCCTAAT
TCTTTTTTGTCAAAATCAAATCCTAATGCATATCTATTTATTAAGTTTTCATTGGTTCCTGCTTTTCCAT
CAGTTGTACATAGGTTAAAAAATGTATTTTCATAATAAATATTTTTTGCGAAGGTAAATTCTACTATATC
ATCTATATTTTTAAAAAAAGTTGTTTTACTATATTCTTTAAATTCTTCTCCGAGTTCTAATTGTTTACTA
TTACTTTTATTATTTTGAAATACTCTAACATATTCATTATCAATAAGATTATTTCCTTGTCCTATACCAT
CTCTAAATACTGCCATTAGAAATTTTTTCAACTTATATTTTGAATCTAATTGTTCCATATATTTATTATC
TCCTTATCTAGTTTTTTTAAGAGATAACACTACATTAAATATATACTTATTGACTAATCAACTTTTACAA
CTATTGAATAATTTTAGCTTAGTATGTATAATAATATTGTTAAGATGCTAAAATTGATAGCAATATTATT
ATATAACTACAGATACTTAATCAGTTAGACCGATATTGGAGTTGGTAGCTCCATAAACTCAATTGGTAGT
TGAGTTGTCATTGTCTAGTAGTATTATCTCATTTTGTTGTTATCTTAAAATATTATTTTAAAAATACTCT
GCTTGGTCGGCTTAGGGTATTTTTTTTGTTTAATTCCAATATTGGTTCAAACTCCTGTGTAATACTTTTG
ACACTTCCATCTGTATTGAATTGACAGTTGATATGGTATCTCATTATTGGCTTGTTCTTATGTTTTTCTA
TGTATTTATTTTTTACTTTCAAATAATTTGTATTTCCATTTTTAGTTATGTTTAACACACTATCCTTATT
ACTCAATAAAATTATTTTTTGTTTTAACATATGATTTATAGAATCTAAAAATTGATATTGACTTATAATA
GTACTTTCTACCTCTCTAGCTTTTTCTAGTGTTTCAAATTCTTCAAACTCTGCTATATTGCTATAGTATA
GCTTATCATTAATAATATTATCTGACAACTTTAATTCCATTTTATAAAACAATTCCAAGTTATGTATAAA
ATTTTTAATGTTACAACATATAGACTTATTATTTGTTCTTATATGGTATCTCCATTTACTACTTCTAGCT
CTCATGTTATATGCACAACTACTCCCAACATAAACATATATTGCTTGTTCTAACTCATATTTTTGTAAAA
TTTCAACATCATATCCAGTCAAATCGTACTCTCTCTTATATACAAATGGTTTTTCTAATTTTTTGTTCAA
TAAATCTCCTCCTATTTCTTACTTAATTTAGCTAAAAATCTATTTATATTTCACCTCCTTTTTGACTTTA
AGCCTACGAATACCATATTTATGATTATAACATCTTCTATTTTTCCCAAATCCTTACATCTCCCCTAATT
TTTAGACTTAAGGGCGAATTCTGCATCAAGCTAGCTTGGTACCGCGGCCGCATTATTAAAAAAAATTACA
ATTTTGTTACTTTTTTGTATACATAAATATTAAAAAAATAAAATATAAGAAAAAGTTTATATCTTTTGGT
TAATTATTACAATAAGTCTCATTTATTGAAATAATATCAAATATATATTATAATTGGTAAATAAGGAAAA
AATAATAAGAGCTCCTGCAGTAAAGGAGAAAATTTTATGTTACGTCCTGTAGAAACCCCAACCCGTGAAA
TCAAAAAACTCGACGGCCTGTGGGCATTCAGTCTGGATCGCGAAAACTGTGGAATTGATCAGCGTTGGTG
GGAAAGCGCGTTACAAGAAAGCCGGGCAATTGCTGTGCCAGGCAGTTTTAACGATCAGTTCGCCGATGCA
GATATTCGTAATTATGCGGGCAACGTCTGGTATCAGCGCGAAGTCTTTATACCGAAAGGTTGGGCAGGCC
AGCGTATCGTGCTGCGTTTCGATGCGGTCACTCATTACGGCAAAGTGTGGGTCAATAATCAGGAAGTGAT
GGAGCATCAGGGCGGCTATACGCCATTTGAAGCCGATGTCACGCCGTATGTTATTGCCGGGAAAAGTGTA
CGTATCACCGTTTGTGTGAACAACGAACTGAACTGGCAGACTATCCCGCCGGGAATGGTGATTACCGACG
AAAACGGCAAGAAAAAGCAGTCTTACTTCCATGATTTCTTTAACTATGCCGGGATACATCGCAGCGTAAT
GCTCTACACCACGCCGAACACCTGGGTGGACGATATCACCGTGGTGACGCATGTCGCGCAAGACTGTAAC
CACGCGTCTGTTGACTGGCAGGTGGTGGCCAATGGTGATGTCAGCGTTGAACTGCGTGATGCGGATCAAC
AGGTGGTTGCAACTGGACAAGGCACTAGCGGGACTTTGCAAGTGGTGAATCCGCACCTCTGGCAACCGGG
TGAAGGTTATCTCTATGAACTGTGCGTCACAGCCAAAAGCCAGACAGAGTGTGATATCTACCCGCTTCGC
GTCGGCATCCGGTCAGTGGCAGTGAAGGGCGAACAGTTCCTGATTAACCACAAACCGTTCTACTTTACTG
GCTTTGGTCGTCATGAAGATGCGGACTTGCGTGGCAAAGGATTCGATAACGTGCTGATGGTGCACGACCA
CGCATTAATGGACTGGATTGGGGCCAACTCCTACCGTACCTCGCATTACCCTTACGCTGAAGAGATGCTC
GACTGGGCAGATGAACATGGCATCGTGGTGATTGATGAAACTGCTGCTGTCGGCTTTAACCTCTCTTTAG
GCATTGGTTTCGAAGCGGGCAACAAGCCGAAAGAACTGTACAGCGAAGAGGCAGTCAACGGGGAAACTCA
GCAAGCGCACTTACAGGCGATTAAAGAGCTGATAGCGCGTGACAAAAACCACCCAAGCGTGGTGATGTGG
AGTATTGCCAACGAACCGGATACCCGTCCGCAAGGTGCACGGGAATATTTCGCGCCACTGGCGGAAGCAA
CGCGTAAACTCGACCCGACGCGTCCGATCACCTGCGTCAATGTAATGTTCTGCGACGCTCACACCGATAC
CATCAGCGATCTCTTTGATGTGCTGTGCCTGAACCGTTATTACGGATGGTATGTCCAAAGCGGCGATTTG
GAAACGGCAGAGAAGGTACTGGAAAAAGAACTTCTGGCCTGGCAGGAGAAACTGCATCAGCCGATTATCA
TCACCGAATACGGCGTGGATACGTTAGCCGGGCTGCACTCAATGTACACCGACATGTGGAGTGAAGAGTA
TCAGTGTGCATGGCTGGATATGTATCACCGCGTCTTTGATCGCGTCAGCGCCGTCGTCGGTGAACAGGTA
TGGAATTTCGCCGATTTTGCGACCTCGCAAGGCATATTGCGCGTTGGCGGTAACAAGAAAGGGATCTTCA
CTCGCGACCGCAAACCGAAGTCGGCGGCTTTTCTGCTGCAAAAACGCTGGACTGGCATGAACTTCGGTGA
AAAACCGCAGCAGGGAGGCAAACAATGAATCAACAACTCTCCTGGCGCACCGGATCCACTAGTAACGGCC
GCCAGTGTGCTGGAATTCGCCCTTAGGCTGCGCTAGGGACCTCTTTAGCTCCTTGGAAGCTGTCAGTAGT
AGGGGATCGGTCTTGCCTTGCTCGTCGGTGATGTACTTCACCAGCTCCGCGAAGTCGCTCTTCTTGATGG
AGCGCATGGGGACGTGCTTGGCAATCACGCGCACCCCCCGGCCGTTTTAGCGGCTAAAAAAGTCATGGCT
CTGCCCTCGGGCGGACCACGCCCATCATGACCTTGCCAAGCTCGTCCTGCTTCTCTTCGATCTTCGCCAG
CAGGGCGAGGATCGTGGCATCACCGAACCGCGCCGTGCGCGGGTCGTCGGTGAGCCAGAGTTTCAGCAGG
CCGCCCAGGCGGCCCAGGTCGCCATTGATGCGGGCCAGCTCGCGGACGTGCTCATAGTCCACGACGCCCG
TGATTTTGTAGCCCTGGCCGACGGCCAGCAGGTAGGCCGACAGGCTCATGCCGGCCGCCGCCGCCTTTTC
CTCAATCGCTCTTCGTTCGTCTGGAAGGCAGTACACCTTGATAGGTGGGCTGCCCTTCCTGGTTGGCTTG
GTTTCATCAGCCATCCGCTTGCCCTCATCTGTTACGCCGGCGGTAGCCGGCCAGCCTCGCAGAGCAGGAT
TCCCGTTGAGCACCGCCAGGTGCGAATAAGGGACAGTGAAGAAGGAACACCCGCTCGCGGGTGGGCCTAC
TTCACCTATCCTGCCCGGCTGACGCCGTTGGATACACCAAGGAAAGTCTACACGAACCCTTTGGCAAAAT
CCTGTATATCGTGCGAAAAAGGATGGATATACCGAAAAAATCGCTATAATGACCCCGAAGCAGGAAGGGC
GAATTCTGCAGATCTGACCGGTCTCTGAAAATATAAAAACCACAGATTGATACTAAAACCTTGGTTGTGT
TGCTTTTCGGGGCTTAAATCAAGGAAAAATCCTTGTTTTAAGCCTTTCAAAAAGAAACACAAGGTCTTTG
TACTAACCTGTGGTTATGTATAAAATTGTAGATTTTAGGGTAACAAAAAACACCGTATTTCTACGATGTT
TTTGCTTAAATACTTGTTTTTAGTTACAGACAAACCTGAAGTTAACTATTTATCAATTCCTGCAATTCGT
TTACAAAACGGCAAATGTGAAATCCGTCACATACTGCGTGATGAACTTGAATTGCCAAAGGAAGTATAAT
TTTGTTATCTTCTTTATAATATTTCCCCATAGTAAAAATAGGAATCAAATAATCATATCCTTTCTGCAAA
TTCAGATTAAAGCCATCGAAGGTTGACCACGGTATCATAGATACATTAAAAATGTTTTCCGGAGCATTTG
GCTTTCCTTCCATTCTATGATTGTTTCCATACCGTTGCGTATCACTTTCATAATCTGCTAAAAATGATTT
AAAGTCAGACTTACACTCAGTCCAAAGGCTGGAAAATGTTTCAGTATCATTGTGAAATATTGTATAGCTT
GGTATCATCTCATCATATATCCCCAATTCACCATCTTGATTGATTGCCGTCCTAAACTCTGAATGGCGGT
TTACAATCATTGCAATATAATAAAGCATTGCAGGATATAGTTTCATTCCCTTTTCCTTTATTTGTGTGAT
ATCCACTTTAACGGTCATGCTGTAGGTACAAGGTACACTTGCAAAGTAGTGGTCAAAATACTCTTTTCTG
TTCCAACTATTTTTATCAATTTTTTCAAATACCATCTAAGTTCCCTCTCAAATTCAAGTTTATCGCTCTA
ATGAACAAAGATATTATACCACATTTTTGTGAATTTTTCAACTTGCCCACTTCGACTGCACTCCCGACTT
AATAACTTCTTGAACACTTGCCGAAAAAGAAAAACTGCCGGGTACGTACCCGGGGATCGATCCCCGGCCG
AGCGCTCTTCCGCTTCCTCGCTCACTGACTCGCTGCGCTCGGTCGTTCGGCTGCGGCGAGCGGTATCAGC
TCACTCAAAGGCGGTAATACGGTTATCCACAGAATCAGGGGATAACGCAGGAAAGAACATGTGAGCAAAA
GGCCAGCAAAAGGCCAGGAACCGTAAAAAGGCCGCGTTGCTGGCGTTTTTCCATAGGCTCCGCCCCCCTG
ACGAGCATCACAAAAATCGACGCTCAAGTCAGAGGTGGCGAAACCCGACAGGACTATAAAGATACCAGGC
GTTTCCCCCTTGAAGCTCCCTCGTGCGCTCTCCTGTTCCGACCCTGCCGCTTACCGGATACCTGTCCGCC
TTTCTCCCTTCGGGAAGCGTGGCGCTTTCTCATAGCTCACGCTGTAGGTATCTCAGTTCGGTGTAGGTCG
TTCGCTCCAAGCTGGGCTGTGTGCACGAACCCCCCGTTCAGCCCGACCGCTGCGCCTTATCCGGTAACTA
TCGTCTTGAGTCCAACCCGGTAAGACACGACTTATCGCCACTGGCAGCAGCCACTGGTAACAGGATTAGC
AGAGCGAGGTATGTAGGCGGTGCTACAGAGTTCTTGAAGTGGTGGCCTAACTACGGCTACACTAGAAGAA
CAGTATTTGGTATCTGCGCTCTGCTGAAGCCAGTTACCTTCGGAAAAAGAGTTGGTAGCTCTTGATCCGG
CAAACAAACCACCGCTGGTAGCGGTGGTTTTTTTGTTTGCAAGCAGCAGATTACGCGCAGAAAAAAAGGA
TCTCAAGAAGATCCTTTGATCTTTTCTACGGGGTCTGACGCTCAGTGGAACGAAAACTCACGTTAAGGGA
TTTTGGTCATGAAATGCAAGTTTCTAACTAACATACATCATAGTTACTAAACTATGGTAACTATAATTTT
ATTAACTATATTAAGCACTGATTAGTACTATAACTCAATATAAGCATATCCCCTGTATCGTAACTAGAGA
ACCAAACGACGGAAAAAGCGATATAGATAAGTTTAGATAGTGCACCAATTTTTTACTTTTCTATTTTAGA
ATCTAGCATTTCCAATGCTTACTAATACTATTTTTGATTTTTAACTTGTTTTAAAAAAGCACCTACTAAT
TAGGATTCTAGCTCTATATTCTAGTTATACATTCTCTATATTCTAGCTCTATATTCTAGTTATACATTCT
CTATATTCTAGCTCTATATTCTAGTTATACATTCTCTATATTCTAGCTCTATATTCTAGTTATACATTCT
CTATATTCTAGCTCTATATTCTAGTTATACATTCTCTAAAAAACATATATATATATACTACATATATATG
TACAATTATTTTACCAAAAGAAATTTTTAAAACGGCTTAATTTCAATACTTTGATGCCATTTTTTTTT
Features (pLannotate 1.2.2; 7 found; start..end, strand, type, name):
   2895..2915    -  terminator     PGK1 terminator (fragment): S. cerevisae PGK1; transcription terminator for 3-phosphoglycerate kinase gene
   3047..4855    +  CDS            uidA: BGLR_ECOLI - Also known as gurA, gusA. Experimental evidence at protein level: Swiss-Prot protein existence level 1. From Escherichia coli (strain K12).
   4970..5065    -  CDS            traI (fragment): TRAI6_ECOLX - Experimental evidence at protein level: Swiss-Prot protein existence level 1. The initiation process of transfer DNA synthesis requires the interaction of at least three plasmid-specific components (TraH, I, and J) at the transfer origin resulting in the assembly of a specialised nucleoprotein complex - the relaxosome. Site- and strand-specific cleavage at the transfer origin is dependent on TraI and TraJ. From Escherichia coli.
   5103..5474    -  CDS            traJ: oriT-recognizing protein; traJ
   5507..5616    -  oriT           oriT: incP origin of transfer
   5995..6615    -  CDS            catP: CAT2_CLOPF - Protein inferred from homology: Swiss-Prot protein existence level 3. This enzyme is an effector of chloramphenicol resistance in bacteria. From Clostridium perfringens.
   6978..7566    -  rep_origin     ori: high-copy-number ColE1/pMB1/pBR322/pUC origin of replication
