[The description below was written by a language model from this plasmid's Addgene catalogue record and pLannotate feature annotations shown in this document.]
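Description:
pRPF144 is an E. coli–Clostridium difficile shuttle plasmid built on the pMTL960 backbone and designed as a constitutive expression system for C. difficile. In E. coli it replicates from a high-copy ColE1/pUC-type origin. It is selected through catP, the Clostridium perfringens chloramphenicol acetyltransferase gene, which confers chloramphenicol resistance in E. coli and thiamphenicol resistance in C. difficile. An IncP origin of transfer with the adjacent traJ gene and a traI fragment allows the plasmid to be mobilised by conjugation from a suitable E. coli donor into C. difficile, where the record notes it is maintained at low copy. The Gram-positive replicon that must support this maintenance is not picked up by the automated annotation. A large stretch of about 3 kb upstream of the reporter cassette carries no annotated features, so its identity is not stated here.

The payload is a roughly 2 kb Pcwp2-gusA cassette cloned between KpnI and BamHI sites, both of which are retained. The Pcwp2 promoter drives constitutive transcription of gusA (uidA), the E. coli β-glucuronidase reporter, here codon-optimised for C. difficile. The promoter itself is not annotated in the feature tables. The short hit labelled as a yeast PGK1 terminator fragment just upstream of the reporter is most likely a spurious match.

Two sequence records are listed, a depositor sequence of 8,258 nt and a sequencing-derived one of 8,188 nt. Both show the same features in the same order. The plasmid serves as a reporter of constitutive expression in C. difficile, and because the cloning sites are retained, it appears suited to exchanging the promoter-gene cassette for other sequences.
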