Addgene plasmid #106372: pRPF144
Purpose: C. difficile constitutive expression system. Shuttle plasmid containing constitutive Pcwp2 -gusA
Depositing lab: Robert Fagan & Neil Fairweather. Depositing organization: Imperial College London. Publication: Clostridium difficile has two parallel and essential Sec secretion systems. Fagan RP, Fairweather NF. J Biol Chem. 2011 Aug 5;286(31):27483-93. doi: 10.1074/jbc.M111.263889. Epub 2011 Jun 9. PubMed 21659510.
Backbone
  Vector backbone: pMTL960
  Backbone size w/o insert (bp): 6218
  Total vector size (bp): 8258
  Vector type: E. coli - C. difficile shuttle vector
Growth in bacteria
  Bacterial resistance: Chloramphenicol, 15 μg/mL
  Growth temperature: 37°C
  Growth strain: DH5alpha
  Growth instructions: Low copy in C. difficile following conjugation and selected with thiamphenicol
  Copy number: High Copy
Gene/Insert
  Gene/Insert name: Pcwp2-gusA
  Insert size (bp): 2040
  Mutation: codon optimised for C. difficile
  Entrez Gene: gusA (a.k.a. ECO111_2086)
  Promoter: Pcwp2
  Cloning method: Restriction Enzyme; 5′ cloning site KpnI (not destroyed); 3′ cloning site BamHI (not destroyed)
  Sequencing primers: 5′ CACCTCCTTTTTGACTTTAAGCCTACGAATACC; 3′ CACCGACGAGCAAGGCAAGACCG
Terms and licenses: Academic/Nonprofit Terms; Industry Terms: Not Available to Industry
How to cite: pRPF144 was a gift from Robert Fagan & Neil Fairweather (Addgene plasmid # 106372 ; http://n2t.net/addgene:106372 ; RRID:Addgene_106372)
